Addgene plasmid #231243: pCS2-HA-MycΔdeg1∆deg2
Purpose: HA-tagged MYC over-expession construct with point mutations corresponding to the deletion of degron 1 and 2 for transient expression in mammalian cells
Depositing lab: Michael Rape. Depositing organization: University of California, Berkeley. Publication: Orphan quality control shapes network dynamics and gene expression. Mark KG, Kolla S, Aguirre JD, Garshott DM, Schmitt S, Haakonsen DL, Xu C, Kater L, Kempf G, Martinez-Gonzalez B, Akopian D, See SK, Thoma NH, Rape M. Cell. 2023 Aug 3;186(16):3460-3475.e23. doi: 10.1016/j.cell.2023.06.015. Epub 2023 Jul 20. PubMed 37478862.
Backbone
  Vector backbone: pCS2+
  Vector type: Mammalian Expression
Growth in bacteria
  Bacterial resistance: Ampicillin, 100 μg/mL
  Growth temperature: 37°C
  Growth strain: DH5alpha
  Copy number: High Copy
Gene/Insert
  Gene/Insert name: MYC (alt names: c-myc 2; pCS2-HA-Myc(K355E; R356E; R357E; Y402A; I403A; L404A; S405A; V406A; L434E; C438E); MycΔdeg1Δdeg2)
  Species: H. sapiens (human)
  Mutation: Deletion of MYC degrons 1 & 2 (K355E; R356E; R357E; Y402A; I403A; L404A; S405A; V406A; L434E; C438E); numbering based on sequence for c-myc 2
  Entrez Gene: MYC (a.k.a. MRTL, MYCC, bHLHe39, c-Myc)
  Cloning method: Gibson Cloning
Terms and licenses: Academic/Nonprofit Terms; Industry Terms: Not Available to Industry
Depositor comments: Myc numbering based on sequence for c-myc 2.
How to cite: pCS2-HA-MycΔdeg1∆deg2 was a gift from Michael Rape (Addgene plasmid # 231243 ; http://n2t.net/addgene:231243 ; RRID:Addgene_231243)
