[The description below was written by a language model from this plasmid's Addgene catalogue record and pLannotate feature annotations shown in this document.]
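Description:
pCS2-HA-MycΔdeg1∆deg2 is a mammalian expression plasmid built on the pCS2+ backbone for transient over-expression of an HA-tagged mutant of human MYC. It is about 5.5 kb and is maintained in E. coli as a high-copy plasmid through a ColE1/pUC-type origin, with selection by ampicillin via the β-lactamase gene and its own promoter. An f1 phage origin is also present, along with remnants of lac sequences (lac promoter, operator, CAP site, and lacI and lacZα fragments) carried over from the backbone.

Expression in mammalian cells is driven by the simian cytomegalovirus IE94 enhancer/promoter, which spans the numbering origin of the circular sequence, and transcripts are terminated by an SV40 polyadenylation signal downstream of the insert. The annotation detects only a short match to a 3xHA element ahead of the c-Myc coding sequence, consistent with an N-terminal HA epitope, although the record does not state how many copies are present. An SP6 promoter sits between the CMV promoter and the open reading frame and could in principle support in vitro transcription of sense RNA. T7 and T3 promoter sequences lie on the opposite strand downstream.

Although the mutations are described as a deletion of MYC degrons 1 and 2, they are ten point substitutions: K355E, R356E, R357E, Y402A, I403A, L404A, S405A, V406A, L434E and C438E, numbered according to the c-myc 2 sequence. The insert was assembled by Gibson cloning. The associated work concerns orphan protein quality control, so the construct serves to express a MYC variant lacking these degradation signals, presumably for comparison with other MYC forms in stability or gene expression studies.
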