Features (pLannotate 1.2.2; 16 found; start..end, strand, type, name):
    132..150     +  promoter       SP6 promoter: promoter for bacteriophage SP6 RNA polymerase
    188..204     +  CDS            3xHA (fragment): three tandem HA epitope tags
    278..1588    +  CDS            c-Myc (fragment): human c-Myc proto-oncogene
   1614..1631    -  promoter       T7 promoter (fragment): promoter for bacteriophage T7 RNA polymerase
   1636..1770    -  polyA_signal   SV40 poly(A) signal: SV40 polyadenylation signal
   1883..1901    -  promoter       T3 promoter: promoter for bacteriophage T3 RNA polymerase
   1946..1962    -  protein_bind   lac operator: The lac repressor binds to the lac operator to inhibit transcription in E. coli. This inhibition can be relieved by adding lactose or isopropyl-β-D-thiogalactopyranoside (IPTG). lac repressor encoded by lacI
   1970..2000    -  promoter       lac promoter: promoter for the E. coli lac operon
   2015..2036    -  protein_bind   CAP binding site: CAP binding activates transcription in the presence of cAMP. E. coli catabolite activator protein
   2049..2141    -  CDS            lacI (fragment): lac repressor; lacI; The lac repressor binds to the lac operator to inhibit transcription in E. coli. This inhibition can be relieved by adding lactose or isopropyl-β-D-thiogalactopyranoside (IPTG).
   2324..2912    -  rep_origin     ori: high-copy-number ColE1/pMB1/pBR322/pUC origin of replication
   3083..3943    -  CDS            AmpR: β-lactamase; bla; confers resistance to ampicillin, carbenicillin, and related antibiotics
   3944..4048    -  promoter       AmpR promoter: bla
   4101..4529    -  rep_origin     f1 ori (sequence partly withheld): f1 bacteriophage origin of replication; arrow indicates direction of (+) strand synthesis
   4534..4600    -  CDS            lacZα (fragment): LacZα fragment of β-galactosidase; lacZ fragment
   4607..97      +  promoter       CMV IE94 promoter (across the origin): enhancer/promoter region of simian cytomegalovirus major immediate early transcription unit IE94
>Addgene plasmid #231243 | pCS2-HA-MycΔdeg1∆deg2 | addgene full sequence | sequence record 459168 | Addgene NGS Result
GGGAGGGGCAATGACGCAAATGGGCGTTCCATTGACGTAAATGGGCGGTAGGCGTGCCTAATGGGAGGTC
TATATAAGCAATGCTCGTTTAGGGAACCGCCATTCTGCCTGGGGACGTCGGAGCAAGCTTGATTTAGGTG
ACACTATAGAATACAAGCTACTTGTTCTTTTTGCAGGATCCACCATGTACCCATACGATGTTCCAGATTA
CGCTTATCCTTATGACGTACCTGACTATGCATACCCTTATGATGTACCAGACTACGCTGGCCGGCCCATG
CCCCTCAACGTTAGCTTCACCAACAGGAACTATGACCTCGACTACGACTCGGTGCAGCCGTATTTCTACT
GCGACGAGGAGGAGAACTTCTACCAGCAGCAGCAGCAGAGCGAGCTGCAGCCCCCGGCGCCCAGCGAGGA
TATCTGGAAGAAATTCGAGCTGCTGCCCACCCCGCCCCTGTCCCCTAGCCGCCGCTCCGGGCTCTGCTCG
CCCTCCTACGTTGCGGTCACACCCTTCTCCCTTCGGGGAGACAACGACGGCGGTGGCGGGAGCTTCTCCA
CGGCCGACCAGCTGGAGATGGTGACCGAGCTGCTGGGAGGAGACATGGTGAACCAGAGTTTCATCTGCGA
CCCGGACGACGAGACCTTCATCAAAAACATCATCATCCAGGACTGTATGTGGAGCGGCTTCTCGGCCGCC
GCCAAGCTCGTCTCAGAGAAGCTGGCCTCCTACCAGGCTGCGCGCAAAGACAGCGGCAGCCCGAACCCCG
CCCGCGGCCACAGCGTCTGCTCCACCTCCAGCTTGTACCTGCAGGATCTGAGCGCCGCCGCCTCAGAGTG
CATCGACCCCTCGGTGGTCTTCCCCTACCCTCTCAACGACAGCAGCTCGCCCAAGTCCTGCGCCTCGCAA
GACTCCAGCGCCTTCTCTCCGTCCTCGGATTCTCTGCTCTCCTCGACGGAGTCCTCCCCGCAGGGCAGCC
CCGAGCCCCTGGTGCTCCATGAGGAGACACCGCCCACCACCAGCAGCGACTCTGAGGAGGAACAAGAAGA
TGAGGAAGAAATCGATGTTGTTTCTGTGGAAAAGAGGCAGGCTCCTGGCAAAAGGTCAGAGTCTGGATCA
CCTTCTGCTGGAGGCCACAGCAAACCTCCTCACAGCCCACTGGTCCTCAAGAGGTGCCACGTCTCCACAC
ATCAGCACAACTACGCAGCGCCTCCCTCCACTCGGAAGGACTATCCTGCTGCCAAGAGGGTCAAGTTGGA
CAGTGTCAGAGTCCTGAGACAGATCAGCAACAACCGAAAATGCACCAGCCCCAGGTCCTCGGACACCGAG
GAGAATGTCGAGGAGGAGACACACAACGTCTTGGAGCGCCAGAGGAGGAACGAGCTAAAACGGAGCTTTT
TTGCCCTGCGTGACCAGATCCCGGAGTTGGAAAACAATGAAAAGGCCCCCAAGGTAGTTATCCTTAAAAA
AGCCACAGCAGCCGCCGCGGCCGCCCAAGCAGAGGAGCAAAAGCTCATTTCTGAAGAGGACTTGTTGCGG
AAACGACGAGAACAGTTGAAACACAAACTTGAACAGGAACGGAACTCTGAAGCGTAAAGGCGCGCCTCTA
GAACTATAGTGAGTCGTATTACGTAGATCCAGACATGATAAGATACATTGATGAGTTTGGACAAACCACA
ACTAGAATGCAGTGAAAAAAATGCTTTATTTGTGAAATTTGTGATGCTATTGCTTTATTTGTAACCATTA
TAAGCTGCAATAAACAAGTTAACAACAACAATTGCATTCATTTTATGTTTCAGGTTCAGGGGGAGGTGTG
GGAGGTTTTTTAATTCGCGGCCGCGGCGCCAATGCATTGGGCCCGGTACCCAGCTTTTGTTCCCTTTAGT
GAGGGTTAATTGCGCGCTTGGCGTAATCATGGTCATAGCTGTTTCCTGTGTGAAATTGTTATCCGCTCAC
AATTCCACACAACATACGAGCCGGGAGCATAAAGTGTAAAGCCTGGGGTGCCTAATGAGTGAGCTAACTC
ACATTAATTGCGTTGCGCTCACTGCCCGCTTTCCAGTCGGGAAACCTGTCGTGCCAGCTGCATTAATGAA
TCGGCCAACGCGCGGGGAGAGGCGGTTTGCGTATTGGGCGCTCTTCCGCTTCCTCGCTCACTGACTCGCT
GCGCTCGGTCGTTCGGCTGCGGCGAGCGGTATCAGCTCACTCAAAGGCGGTAATACGGTTATCCACAGAA
TCAGGGGATAACGCAGGAAAGAACATGTGAGCAAAAGGCCAGCAAAAGGCCAGGAACCGTAAAAAGGCCG
CGTTGCTGGCGTTTTTCCATAGGCTCCGCCCCCCTGACGAGCATCACAAAAATCGACGCTCAAGTCAGAG
GTGGCGAAACCCGACAGGACTATAAAGATACCAGGCGTTTCCCCCTGGAAGCTCCCTCGTGCGCTCTCCT
GTTCCGACCCTGCCGCTTACCGGATACCTGTCCGCCTTTCTCCCTTCGGGAAGCGTGGCGCTTTCTCATA
GCTCACGCTGTAGGTATCTCAGTTCGGTGTAGGTCGTTCGCTCCAAGCTGGGCTGTGTGCACGAACCCCC
CGTTCAGCCCGACCGCTGCGCCTTATCCGGTAACTATCGTCTTGAGTCCAACCCGGTAAGACACGACTTA
TCGCCACTGGCAGCAGCCACTGGTAACAGGATTAGCAGAGCGAGGTATGTAGGCGGTGCTACAGAGTTCT
TGAAGTGGTGGCCTAACTACGGCTACACTAGAAGAACAGTATTTGGTATCTGCGCTCTGCTGAAGCCAGT
TACCTTCGGAAAAAGAGTTGGTAGCTCTTGATCCGGCAAACAAACCACCGCTGGTAGCGGTGGTTTTTTT
GTTTGCAAGCAGCAGATTACGCGCAGAAAAAAAGGATCTCAAGAAGATCCTTTGATCTTTTCTACGGGGT
CTGACGCTCAGTGGAACGAAAACTCACGTTAAGGGATTTTGGTCATGAGATTATCAAAAAGGATCTTCAC
CTAGATCCTTTTAAATTAAAAATGAAGTTTTAAATCAATCTAAAGTATATATGAGTAAACTTGGTCTGAC
AGTTACCAATGCTTAATCAGTGAGGCACCTATCTCAGCGATCTGTCTATTTCGTTCATCCATAGTTGCCT
GACTCCCCGTCGTGTAGATAACTACGATACGGGAGGGCTTACCATCTGGCCCCAGTGCTGCAATGATACC
GCGAGACCCACGCTCACCGGCTCCAGATTTATCAGCAATAAACCAGCCAGCCGGAAGGGCCGAGCGCAGA
AGTGGTCCTGCAACTTTATCCGCCTCCATCCAGTCTATTAATTGTTGCCGGGAAGCTAGAGTAAGTAGTT
CGCCAGTTAATAGTTTGCGCAACGTTGTTGCCATTGCTACAGGCATCGTGGTGTCACGCTCGTCGTTTGG
TATGGCTTCATTCAGCTCCGGTTCCCAACGATCAAGGCGAGTTACATGATCCCCCATGTTGTGCAAAAAA
GCGGTTAGCTCCTTCGGTCCTCCGATCGTTGTCAGAAGTAAGTTGGCCGCAGTGTTATCACTCATGGTTA
TGGCAGCACTGCATAATTCTCTTACTGTCATGCCATCCGTAAGATGCTTTTCTGTGACTGGTGAGTACTC
AACCAAGTCATTCTGAGAATAGTGTATGCGGCGACCGAGTTGCTCTTGCCCGGCGTCAATACGGGATAAT
ACCGCGCCACATAGCAGAACTTTAAAAGTGCTCATCATTGGAAAACGTTCTTCGGGGCGAAAACTCTCAA
GGATCTTACCGCTGTTGAGATCCAGTTCGATGTAACCCACTCGTGCACCCAACTGATCTTCAGCATCTTT
TACTTTCACCAGCGTTTCTGGGTGAGCAAAAACAGGAAGGCAAAATGCCGCAAAAAAGGGAATAAGGGCG
ACACGGAAATGTTGAATACTCATACTCTTCCTTTTTCAATATTATTGAAGCATTTATCAGGGTTATTGTC
TCATGAGCGGATACATATTTGAATGTATTTAGAAAAATAAACAAATAGGGGTTCCGCGCACATTTCCCCG
AAAAGTGCCACCTAAATTGTAAGCGTTAATATTTTGTTAAAATTCGCGTTAAATTTTTGTTAAATCAGCT
CATTTTTTAACCAATAGGCCGAAATCGGCAAAATCCCTTATAAATCAAAAGAATAGACCGAGATAGGGT
[37 nt withheld, positions 4200-4236]
AAAGAACGTGGACTCCAACGTCAAAGG
[49 nt withheld, positions 4264-4312]
T
[91 nt withheld, positions 4314-4404]
G
[124 nt withheld, positions 4406-4529]
CCCATTCGCCATTCAGGCTGCGCAACTGTTGGGAAGGGCGATCGGTGCGGGCCTCTTCGCTATTACGCCA
GTCGACCGCCAATTCAATATGGCGTATATGGACTCATGCCAATTCAATATGGTGGATCTGGACCTGTGCC
AATTCAATATGGCGTATATGGACTCGTGCCAATTCAATATGGTGGATCTGGACCCCAGCCAATTCAATAT
GGCGGACTTGGCACCATGCCAATTCAATATGGCGGACCTGGCACTGTGCCAACTGGGGAGGGGTCTACTT
GGCACGGTGCCAAGTTTGAGGAGGGGTCTTGGCCCTGTGCCAAGTCCGCCATATTGAATTGGCATGGTGC
CAATAATGGCGGCCATATTGGCTATATGCCAGGATCAATATATAGGCAATATCCAATATGGCCCTATGCC
AATATGGCTATTGGCCAGGTTCAATACTATGTATTGGCCCTATGCCATATAGTATTCCATATATGGGTTT
TCCTATTGACGTAGATAGCCCCTCCCAATGGGCGGTCCCATATACCATATATGGGGCTTCCTAATACCGC
CCATAGCCACTCCCCCATTGACGTCAATGGTCTCTATATATGGTCTTTCCTATTGACGTCATATGGGCGG
TCCTATTGACGTATATGGCGCCTCCCCCATTGACGTCAATTACGGTAAATGGCCCGCCTGGCTCAATGCC
CATTGACGTCAATAGGACCACCCACCATTGACGTCAATGGGATGGCTCATTGCCCATTCATATCCGTTCT
CACGCCCCCTATTGACGTCAATGACGGTAAATGGCCCACTTGGCAGTACATCAATATCTATTAATAGTAA
CTTGGCAAGTACATTACTATTGGAAGTACGCCAGGGTACATTGGCAGTACTCCCATTGACGTCAATGGCG
GTAAATGGCCCGCGATGGCTGCCAAGTACATCCCCATTGACGTCAATG
